Addgene plasmid #41820: gRNA_GFP-T2
Purpose: Expresses a guide RNA (gRNA) to target GFP (T2 target sequence) for genome engineering
Depositing lab: George Church. Depositing organization: Harvard Medical School. Publication: RNA-Guided Human Genome Engineering via Cas9. Mali P, Yang L, Esvelt KM, Aach J, Guell M, Dicarlo JE, Norville JE, Church GM. Science. 2013 Feb 15;339(6121):823-6. doi: 10.1126/science.1232033 PubMed 23287722.
Backbone
  Vector backbone: pCR-Blunt II-TOPO
  Backbone manufacturer: Invitrogen
  Vector type: Mammalian Expression, CRISPR
Growth in bacteria
  Bacterial resistance: Kanamycin, 50 μg/mL
  Growth temperature: 37°C
  Growth strain: Top10
  Copy number: Unknown
Gene/Insert
  Gene/Insert name: gRNA_GFP-T2
  Cloning method: TOPO Cloning
  Sequencing primers: 5′ T7
Terms and licenses: Academic/Nonprofit Terms; Industry Terms: Not Available to Industry
Depositor comments: gRNA target sequence GGAGCGCACCATCTTCTTCA
How to cite: gRNA_GFP-T2 was a gift from George Church (Addgene plasmid # 41820 ; http://n2t.net/addgene:41820 ; RRID:Addgene_41820)
