[The description below was written by a language model from this plasmid's Addgene catalogue record.]
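Description:
gRNA_GFP-T2 is a guide RNA expression plasmid for CRISPR/Cas9 genome engineering in mammalian cells. It is built on the commercial pCR-Blunt II-TOPO cloning backbone, and the gRNA cassette was inserted as a blunt fragment by TOPO cloning. The plasmid is propagated in E. coli under kanamycin selection; the copy number is listed as unknown. The record lists no mammalian selection marker or reporter, so the plasmid appears to serve as a simple carrier for the gRNA expression unit rather than as a full-featured expression vector. A T7 primer site in the backbone is recorded for sequencing across the insert.

The payload is a single guide RNA directed against a site in the GFP coding sequence, designated target "T2". This implies that it is one of several GFP-directed guides from the same work. The record does not state which promoter drives the guide or describe the scaffold and terminator, and no feature table is available to confirm these elements. The plasmid does not encode Cas9, so the nuclease must be supplied from a separate construct for the guide to direct cleavage at its GFP target.

According to the stated purpose, the construct is used to target GFP for genome engineering. It originates from an early study demonstrating RNA-guided Cas9 editing in human cells. Guides against GFP are typically used in reporter-based assays, where disruption or repair of an integrated GFP sequence gives a fluorescence readout of Cas9 activity, although the record does not specify the particular assay format.
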