>Addgene plasmid #41820 | gRNA_GFP-T2 | depositor partial sequence | sequence record 56537 | U6_gRNA
TGTACAAAAAAGCAGGCTTTAAAGGAACCAATTCAGTCGACTGGATCCGGTACCAAGGTCGGGCAGGAAG
AGGGCCTATTTCCCATGATTCCTTCATATTTGCATATACGATACAAGGCTGTTAGAGAGATAATTAGAAT
TAATTTGACTGTAAACACAAAGATATTAGTACAAAATACGTGACGTAGAAAGTAATAATTTCTTGGGTAG
TTTGCAGTTTTAAAATTATGTTTTAAAATGGACTATCATATGCTTACCGTAACTTGAAAGTATTTCGATT
TCTTGGCTTTATATATCTTGTGGAAAGGACGAAACACCGGAGCGCACCATCTTCTTCAGTTTTAGAGCTA
GAAATAGCAAGTTAAAATAAGGCTAGTCCGTTATCAACTTGAAAAAGTGGCACCGAGTCGGTGCTTTTTT
TCTAGACCCAGCTTTCTTGTACAAAGTTGGCATTA
