>Addgene plasmid #41820 | gRNA_GFP-T2 | addgene partial sequence | sequence record 57098 | T7 5'-TAATACGACTCACTATAGGG-3'
ATGCATGCTCGAGCGGCCGCCAGTGTGATGGATATCTGCAGAATTCGCCCTTTAATGCCAACTTTGTACA
AGAAAGCTGGGTCTAGAAAAAAAGCACCGACTCGGTGCCACTTTTTCAAGTTGATAACGGACTAGCCTTA
TTTTAACTTGCTATTTCTAGCTCTAAAACTGAAGAAGATGGTGCGCTCCGGTGTTTCGTCCTTTCCACAA
GATATATAAAGCCAAGAAATCGAAATACTTTCAAGTTACGGTAAGCATATGATAGTCCATTTTAAAACAT
AATTTTAAAACTGCAAACTACCCAAGAAATTATTACTTTCTACGTCACGTATTTTGTACTAATATCTTTG
TGTTTACAGTCAAATTAATTCTAATTATCTCTCTAACAGCCTTGTATCGTATATGCAAATATGAAGGAAT
CATGGGAAATAGGCCCTCTTCCTGCCCGACCTTGGTACCGGATCCAGTCGACTGAATTGGTTCCTTTAAA
GCCTGCTTTTTTGTACAAAGGGCGAATTCCAGCACACTGGCGGCCGTTACTAGTGGATCCGAGCTCGGTA
CCAAGCTTGATGCATAGCTTGAGTATTCTATAGTGTCACCTAAATAGCTTGGCGTAATCATGGTCATAGC
TGTTTCCTGTGTGAAATTGTTATCCGCTCACAATTCCACACAACATACGAGCCGGAAGCATAAAGTGTAA
AGCCTGGGGTGCCTAATGAGTGAGCTAACTCACATTAATTGCGTTGCGCTCACTGCCCGCTTTCCAGTCG
GGAAACCTGTCGTGCCAGCTGCATTAATGAATCGGCCAACGCGCGGGGAGAGGCGGTTTGCGTATTGGGC
GCTCTTCCGCTTCCTCGCTCACTGACTCGCTGCGCTCGGTCGTTCGGCTGCGGCGAGCGGTATCAGCTCA
CTCAAAGGCGGTAATACGGTTATCCACAGAATCAGGGGATAACGCAGGAAAGAACATGTGAGCAAAAGGC
CAGCAAAAG
