LOCUS       Exported 3973 bp ds-DNA circular SYN 12-MAY-2021
DEFINITION  Expresses a guide RNA (gRNA) to target GFP (T2 target sequence) for
            genome engineering.
ACCESSION   .
VERSION     .
KEYWORDS    gRNA_GFP-T2
SOURCE      synthetic DNA construct
  ORGANISM  synthetic DNA construct
REFERENCE   1 (bases 1 to 3973)
  AUTHORS   Mali P, Yang L, Esvelt KM, Aach J, Guell M, Dicarlo JE, Norville JE,
            Church GM
  TITLE     RNA-Guided Human Genome Engineering via Cas9.
  JOURNAL   Science. 2013 Jan 3.
  PUBMED    23287722
REFERENCE   2 (bases 1 to 3973)
  AUTHORS   .
  TITLE     Direct Submission
  JOURNAL   Exported May 12, 2021 from SnapGene Server 1.1.58
            http://www.snapgene.com
FEATURES             Location/Qualifiers
     source          1..3973
                     /organism="synthetic DNA construct"
                     /mol_type="other DNA"
     protein_bind    107..128
                     /label=CAP binding site
                     /bound_moiety="E. coli catabolite activator protein"
                     /note="CAP binding activates transcription in the presence
                     of cAMP."
     promoter        143..173
                     /label=lac promoter
                     /note="promoter for the E. coli lac operon"
     protein_bind    181..197
                     /label=lac operator
                     /bound_moiety="lac repressor encoded by lacI"
                     /note="The lac repressor binds to the lac operator to
                     inhibit transcription in E. coli. This inhibition can be
                     relieved by adding lactose or
                     isopropyl-beta-D-thiogalactopyranoside (IPTG)."
     primer_bind     186..208
                     /label=M13/pUC Reverse
                     /note="In lacZ gene"
     primer_bind     205..221
                     /label=M13 rev
                     /note="common sequencing primer, one of multiple similar
                     variants"
     primer_bind     205..221
                     /label=M13 Reverse
                     /note="In lacZ gene. Also called M13-rev"
     promoter        239..257
                     /label=SP6 promoter
                     /note="promoter for bacteriophage SP6 RNA polymerase"
     primer_bind     239..256
                     /label=SP6
                     /note="SP6 promoter, forward primer"
     promoter        406..646
                     /label=U6 promoter
                     /note="RNA polymerase III promoter for human U6 snRNA"
     primer_bind     406..426
                     /label=hU6-F
                     /note="Human U6 promoter, forward primer"
     primer_bind     577..596
                     /label=LKO.1 5'
                     /note="Human U6 promoter, forward primer"
     misc_RNA        675..750
                     /label=gRNA scaffold
                     /note="guide RNA scaffold for the Streptococcus pyogenes
                     CRISPR/Cas9 system"
     protein_bind    complement(762..786)
                     /gene="mutant version of attB"
                     /label=attB2
                     /bound_moiety="BP Clonase(TM)"
                     /note="recombination site for the Gateway(R) BP reaction"
     primer_bind     complement(861..880)
                     /label=T7
                     /note="T7 promoter, forward primer"
     promoter        complement(862..880)
                     /label=T7 promoter
                     /note="promoter for bacteriophage T7 RNA polymerase"
     primer_bind     complement(887..904)
                     /label=M13 Forward
                     /note="In lacZ gene. Also called M13-F20 or M13 (-21)
                     Forward"
     primer_bind     complement(887..903)
                     /label=M13 fwd
                     /note="common sequencing primer, one of multiple similar
                     variants"
     primer_bind     complement(896..918)
                     /label=M13/pUC Forward
                     /note="In lacZ gene"
     CDS             1041..1343
                     /codon_start=1
                     /gene="ccdB"
                     /product="CcdB, a bacterial toxin that poisons DNA gyrase"
                     /label=ccdB
                     /note="Plasmids containing the ccdB gene cannot be
                     propagated in standard E. coli strains."
                     /translation="QFKVYTYKRESRYRLFVDVQSDIIDTPGRRMVIPLASARLLSDKV
                     SRELYPVVHIGDESWRMMTTDMASVPVSVIGEEVADLSHRENDIKNAINLMFWGI"
     primer_bind     1222..1241
                     /label=ccdB-fwd
                     /note="ccdB gene, forward primer"
     CDS             1692..2486
                     /codon_start=1
                     /gene="aph(3')-II (or nptII)"
                     /product="aminoglycoside phosphotransferase from Tn5"
                     /label=NeoR/KanR
                     /note="confers resistance to neomycin, kanamycin, and G418
                     (Geneticin(R))"
                     /translation="MIEQDGLHAGSPAAWVERLFGYDWAQQTIGCSDAAVFRLSAQGRP
                     VLFVKTDLSGALNELQDEAARLSWLATTGVPCAAVLDVVTEAGRDWLLLGEVPGQDLLS
                     SHLAPAEKVSIMADAMRRLHTLDPATCPFDHQAKHRIERARTRMEAGLVDQDDLDEEHQ
                     GLAPAELFARLKASMPDGEDLVVTHGDACLPNIMVENGRFSGFIDCGRLGVADRYQDIA
                     LATRDIAEELGGEWADRFLVLYGIAAPDSQRIAFYRLLDEFF"
     primer_bind     complement(1746..1765)
                     /label=Neo-R
                     /note="Neomycin resistance gene, reverse primer"
     primer_bind     2356..2375
                     /label=Neo-F
                     /note="Neomycin resistance gene, forward primer"
     regulatory      2686..2695
                     /regulatory_class="other"
                     /note="vertebrate consensus sequence for strong initiation
                     of translation (Kozak, 1987)"
     CDS             2692..3066
                     /codon_start=1
                     /gene="Sh ble from Streptoalloteichus hindustanus"
                     /product="antibiotic-binding protein"
                     /label=BleoR
                     /note="confers resistance to bleomycin, phleomycin, and
                     Zeocin(TM)"
                     /translation="MAKLTSAVPVLTARDVAGAVEFWTDRLGFSRDFVEDDFAGVVRDD
                     VTLFISAVQDQVVPDNTLAWVWVRGLDELYAEWSEVVSTNFRDASGPAMTEIGEQPWGR
                     EFALRDPAGNCVHFVAEEQD"
     rep_origin      3204..3792
                     /direction=RIGHT
                     /label=ori
                     /note="high-copy-number ColE1/pMB1/pBR322/pUC origin of
                     replication"
     primer_bind     3693..3712
                     /label=pBR322ori-F
                     /note="pBR322 origin, forward primer"
     primer_bind     3946..3963
                     /label=L4440
                     /note="L4440 vector, forward primer"
ORIGIN
        1 agcgcccaat acgcaaaccg cctctccccg cgcgttggcc gattcattaa tgcagctggc
       61 acgacaggtt tcccgactgg aaagcgggca gtgagcgcaa cgcaattaat gtgagttagc
      121 tcactcatta ggcaccccag gctttacact ttatgcttcc ggctcgtatg ttgtgtggaa
      181 ttgtgagcgg ataacaattt cacacaggaa acagctatga ccatgattac gccaagctat
      241 ttaggtgaca ctatagaata ctcaagctat gcatcaagct tggtaccgag ctcggatcca
      301 ctagtaacgg ccgccagtgt gctggaattc gccctttgta caaaaaagca ggctttaaag
      361 gaaccaattc agtcgactgg atccggtacc aaggtcgggc aggaagaggg cctatttccc
      421 atgattcctt catatttgca tatacgatac aaggctgtta gagagataat tagaattaat
      481 ttgactgtaa acacaaagat attagtacaa aatacgtgac gtagaaagta ataatttctt
      541 gggtagtttg cagttttaaa attatgtttt aaaatggact atcatatgct taccgtaact
      601 tgaaagtatt tcgatttctt ggctttatat atcttgtgga aaggacgaaa caccggagcg
      661 caccatcttc ttcagtttta gagctagaaa tagcaagtta aaataaggct agtccgttat
      721 caacttgaaa aagtggcacc gagtcggtgc tttttttcta gacccagctt tcttgtacaa
      781 agttggcatt aaagggcgaa ttctgcagat atccatcaca ctggcggccg ctcgagcatg
      841 catctagagg gcccaattcg ccctatagtg agtcgtatta caattcactg gccgtcgttt
      901 tacaacgtcg tgactgggaa aaccctggcg ttacccaact taatcgcctt gcagcacatc
      961 cccctttcgc cagctggcgt aatagcgaag aggcccgcac cgatcgccct tcccaacagt
     1021 tgcgcagcct atacgtacgg cagtttaagg tttacaccta taaaagagag agccgttatc
     1081 gtctgtttgt ggatgtacag agtgatatta ttgacacgcc ggggcgacgg atggtgatcc
     1141 ccctggccag tgcacgtctg ctgtcagata aagtctcccg tgaactttac ccggtggtgc
     1201 atatcgggga tgaaagctgg cgcatgatga ccaccgatat ggccagtgtg ccggtctccg
     1261 ttatcgggga agaagtggct gatctcagcc accgcgaaaa tgacatcaaa aacgccatta
     1321 acctgatgtt ctggggaata taaatgtcag gcatgagatt atcaaaaagg atcttcacct
     1381 agatcctttt cacgtagaaa gccagtccgc agaaacggtg ctgaccccgg atgaatgtca
     1441 gctactgggc tatctggaca agggaaaacg caagcgcaaa gagaaagcag gtagcttgca
     1501 gtgggcttac atggcgatag ctagactggg cggttttatg gacagcaagc gaaccggaat
     1561 tgccagctgg ggcgccctct ggtaaggttg ggaagccctg caaagtaaac tggatggctt
     1621 tcttgccgcc aaggatctga tggcgcaggg gatcaagctc tgatcaagag acaggatgag
     1681 gatcgtttcg catgattgaa caagatggat tgcacgcagg ttctccggcc gcttgggtgg
     1741 agaggctatt cggctatgac tgggcacaac agacaatcgg ctgctctgat gccgccgtgt
     1801 tccggctgtc agcgcagggg cgcccggttc tttttgtcaa gaccgacctg tccggtgccc
     1861 tgaatgaact gcaagacgag gcagcgcggc tatcgtggct ggccacgacg ggcgttcctt
     1921 gcgcagctgt gctcgacgtt gtcactgaag cgggaaggga ctggctgcta ttgggcgaag
     1981 tgccggggca ggatctcctg tcatctcacc ttgctcctgc cgagaaagta tccatcatgg
     2041 ctgatgcaat gcggcggctg catacgcttg atccggctac ctgcccattc gaccaccaag
     2101 cgaaacatcg catcgagcga gcacgtactc ggatggaagc cggtcttgtc gatcaggatg
     2161 atctggacga agagcatcag gggctcgcgc cagccgaact gttcgccagg ctcaaggcga
     2221 gcatgcccga cggcgaggat ctcgtcgtga cccatggcga tgcctgcttg ccgaatatca
     2281 tggtggaaaa tggccgcttt tctggattca tcgactgtgg ccggctgggt gtggcggacc
     2341 gctatcagga catagcgttg gctacccgtg atattgctga agagcttggc ggcgaatggg
     2401 ctgaccgctt cctcgtgctt tacggtatcg ccgctcccga ttcgcagcgc atcgccttct
     2461 atcgccttct tgacgagttc ttctgaatta ttaacgctta caatttcctg atgcggtatt
     2521 ttctccttac gcatctgtgc ggtatttcac accgcatcag gtggcacttt tcggggaaat
     2581 gtgcgcggaa cccctatttg tttatttttc taaatacatt caaatatgta tccgctcatg
     2641 agacaataac cctgataaat gcttcaataa tagcacgtga ggagggccac catggccaag
     2701 ttgaccagtg ccgttccggt gctcaccgcg cgcgacgtcg ccggagcggt cgagttctgg
     2761 accgaccggc tcgggttctc ccgggacttc gtggaggacg acttcgccgg tgtggtccgg
     2821 gacgacgtga ccctgttcat cagcgcggtc caggaccagg tggtgccgga caacaccctg
     2881 gcctgggtgt gggtgcgcgg cctggacgag ctgtacgccg agtggtcgga ggtcgtgtcc
     2941 acgaacttcc gggacgcctc cgggccggcc atgaccgaga tcggcgagca gccgtggggg
     3001 cgggagttcg ccctgcgcga cccggccggc aactgcgtgc acttcgtggc cgaggagcag
     3061 gactgacacg tgctaaaact tcatttttaa tttaaaagga tctaggtgaa gatccttttt
     3121 gataatctca tgaccaaaat cccttaacgt gagttttcgt tccactgagc gtcagacccc
     3181 gtagaaaaga tcaaaggatc ttcttgagat cctttttttc tgcgcgtaat ctgctgcttg
     3241 caaacaaaaa aaccaccgct accagcggtg gtttgtttgc cggatcaaga gctaccaact
     3301 ctttttccga aggtaactgg cttcagcaga gcgcagatac caaatactgt tcttctagtg
     3361 tagccgtagt taggccacca cttcaagaac tctgtagcac cgcctacata cctcgctctg
     3421 ctaatcctgt taccagtggc tgctgccagt ggcgataagt cgtgtcttac cgggttggac
     3481 tcaagacgat agttaccgga taaggcgcag cggtcgggct gaacgggggg ttcgtgcaca
     3541 cagcccagct tggagcgaac gacctacacc gaactgagat acctacagcg tgagctatga
     3601 gaaagcgcca cgcttcccga agggagaaag gcggacaggt atccggtaag cggcagggtc
     3661 ggaacaggag agcgcacgag ggagcttcca gggggaaacg cctggtatct ttatagtcct
     3721 gtcgggtttc gccacctctg acttgagcgt cgatttttgt gatgctcgtc aggggggcgg
     3781 agcctatgga aaaacgccag caacgcggcc tttttacggt tcctggcctt ttgctggcct
     3841 tttgctcaca tgttctttcc tgcgttatcc cctgattctg tggataaccg tattaccgcc
     3901 tttgagtgag ctgataccgc tcgccgcagc cgaacgaccg agcgcagcga gtcagtgagc
     3961 gaggaagcgg aag
//
