LOCUS       Exported 3519 bp ds-DNA linear SYN 07-JUN-2021
DEFINITION  Expresses a guide RNA (gRNA) to target GFP (T2 target sequence) for
            genome engineering.
ACCESSION   .
VERSION     .
KEYWORDS    gRNA_GFP-T2
SOURCE      synthetic DNA construct
  ORGANISM  synthetic DNA construct
REFERENCE   1 (bases 1 to 3519)
  AUTHORS   Mali P, Yang L, Esvelt KM, Aach J, Guell M, Dicarlo JE, Norville JE,
            Church GM
  TITLE     RNA-Guided Human Genome Engineering via Cas9.
  JOURNAL   Science. 2013 Jan 3.
  PUBMED    23287722
REFERENCE   2 (bases 1 to 3519)
  AUTHORS   .
  TITLE     Direct Submission
  JOURNAL   Exported Jun 7, 2021 from SnapGene Server 1.1.58
            http://www.snapgene.com
FEATURES             Location/Qualifiers
     source          1..3519
                     /organism="synthetic DNA construct"
                     /mol_type="other DNA"
     protein_bind    107..128
                     /label=CAP binding site
                     /bound_moiety="E. coli catabolite activator protein"
                     /note="CAP binding activates transcription in the presence
                     of cAMP."
     promoter        143..173
                     /label=lac promoter
                     /note="promoter for the E. coli lac operon"
     protein_bind    181..197
                     /label=lac operator
                     /bound_moiety="lac repressor encoded by lacI"
                     /note="The lac repressor binds to the lac operator to
                     inhibit transcription in E. coli. This inhibition can be
                     relieved by adding lactose or
                     isopropyl-beta-D-thiogalactopyranoside (IPTG)."
     primer_bind     186..208
                     /label=M13/pUC Reverse
                     /note="In lacZ gene"
     primer_bind     205..221
                     /label=M13 rev
                     /note="common sequencing primer, one of multiple similar
                     variants"
     primer_bind     205..221
                     /label=M13 Reverse
                     /note="In lacZ gene. Also called M13-rev"
     CDS             217..888
                     /codon_start=1
                     /gene="lacZ fragment"
                     /product="LacZ-alpha fragment of beta-galactosidase"
                     /label=lacZ-alpha
                     /translation="MTMITPSYLGDTIEYSSYASSLVPSSDPLVTAASVLEFALKGEFC
                     RYPSHWRPLEHASRGPNSPYSESYYNSLAVVLQRRDWENPGVTQLNRLAAHPPFASWRN
                     SEEARTDRPSQQLRSLYVRQFKVYTYKRESRYRLFVDVQSDIIDTPGRRMVIPLASARL
                     LSDKVSRELYPVVHIGDESWRMMTTDMASVPVSVIGEEVADLSHRENDIKNAINLMFWG
                     I"
     promoter        239..257
                     /label=SP6 promoter
                     /note="promoter for bacteriophage SP6 RNA polymerase"
     primer_bind     239..256
                     /label=SP6
                     /note="SP6 promoter, forward primer"
     primer_bind     complement(406..425)
                     /label=T7
                     /note="T7 promoter, forward primer"
     promoter        complement(407..425)
                     /label=T7 promoter
                     /note="promoter for bacteriophage T7 RNA polymerase"
     primer_bind     complement(432..449)
                     /label=M13 Forward
                     /note="In lacZ gene. Also called M13-F20 or M13 (-21)
                     Forward"
     primer_bind     complement(432..448)
                     /label=M13 fwd
                     /note="common sequencing primer, one of multiple similar
                     variants"
     primer_bind     complement(441..463)
                     /label=M13/pUC Forward
                     /note="In lacZ gene"
     primer_bind     767..786
                     /label=ccdB-fwd
                     /note="ccdB gene, forward primer"
     CDS             1237..2031
                     /codon_start=1
                     /gene="aph(3')-II (or nptII)"
                     /product="aminoglycoside phosphotransferase from Tn5"
                     /label=NeoR/KanR
                     /note="confers resistance to neomycin, kanamycin, and G418
                     (Geneticin(R))"
                     /translation="MIEQDGLHAGSPAAWVERLFGYDWAQQTIGCSDAAVFRLSAQGRP
                     VLFVKTDLSGALNELQDEAARLSWLATTGVPCAAVLDVVTEAGRDWLLLGEVPGQDLLS
                     SHLAPAEKVSIMADAMRRLHTLDPATCPFDHQAKHRIERARTRMEAGLVDQDDLDEEHQ
                     GLAPAELFARLKASMPDGEDLVVTHGDACLPNIMVENGRFSGFIDCGRLGVADRYQDIA
                     LATRDIAEELGGEWADRFLVLYGIAAPDSQRIAFYRLLDEFF"
     primer_bind     complement(1291..1310)
                     /label=Neo-R
                     /note="Neomycin resistance gene, reverse primer"
     primer_bind     1901..1920
                     /label=Neo-F
                     /note="Neomycin resistance gene, forward primer"
     regulatory      2232..2241
                     /regulatory_class="other"
                     /note="vertebrate consensus sequence for strong initiation
                     of translation (Kozak, 1987)"
     CDS             2238..2612
                     /codon_start=1
                     /gene="Sh ble from Streptoalloteichus hindustanus"
                     /product="antibiotic-binding protein"
                     /label=BleoR
                     /note="confers resistance to bleomycin, phleomycin, and
                     Zeocin(TM)"
                     /translation="MAKLTSAVPVLTARDVAGAVEFWTDRLGFSRDFVEDDFAGVVRDD
                     VTLFISAVQDQVVPDNTLAWVWVRGLDELYAEWSEVVSTNFRDASGPAMTEIGEQPWGR
                     EFALRDPAGNCVHFVAEEQD"
     rep_origin      2750..3338
                     /direction=RIGHT
                     /label=ori
                     /note="high-copy-number ColE1/pMB1/pBR322/pUC origin of
                     replication"
     primer_bind     3239..3258
                     /label=pBR322ori-F
                     /note="pBR322 origin, forward primer"
     primer_bind     3492..3509
                     /label=L4440
                     /note="L4440 vector, forward primer"
ORIGIN
        1 agcgcccaat acgcaaaccg cctctccccg cgcgttggcc gattcattaa tgcagctggc
       61 acgacaggtt tcccgactgg aaagcgggca gtgagcgcaa cgcaattaat gtgagttagc
      121 tcactcatta ggcaccccag gctttacact ttatgcttcc ggctcgtatg ttgtgtggaa
      181 ttgtgagcgg ataacaattt cacacaggaa acagctatga ccatgattac gccaagctat
      241 ttaggtgaca ctatagaata ctcaagctat gcatcaagct tggtaccgag ctcggatcca
      301 ctagtaacgg ccgccagtgt gctggaattc gcccttaagg gcgaattctg cagatatcca
      361 tcacactggc ggccgctcga gcatgcatct agagggccca attcgcccta tagtgagtcg
      421 tattacaatt cactggccgt cgttttacaa cgtcgtgact gggaaaaccc tggcgttacc
      481 caacttaatc gccttgcagc acatccccct ttcgccagct ggcgtaatag cgaagaggcc
      541 cgcaccgatc gcccttccca acagttgcgc agcctatacg tacggcagtt taaggtttac
      601 acctataaaa gagagagccg ttatcgtctg tttgtggatg tacagagtga tattattgac
      661 acgccggggc gacggatggt gatccccctg gccagtgcac gtctgctgtc agataaagtc
      721 tcccgtgaac tttacccggt ggtgcatatc ggggatgaaa gctggcgcat gatgaccacc
      781 gatatggcca gtgtgccggt ctccgttatc ggggaagaag tggctgatct cagccaccgc
      841 gaaaatgaca tcaaaaacgc cattaacctg atgttctggg gaatataaat gtcaggcatg
      901 agattatcaa aaaggatctt cacctagatc cttttcacgt agaaagccag tccgcagaaa
      961 cggtgctgac cccggatgaa tgtcagctac tgggctatct ggacaaggga aaacgcaagc
     1021 gcaaagagaa agcaggtagc ttgcagtggg cttacatggc gatagctaga ctgggcggtt
     1081 ttatggacag caagcgaacc ggaattgcca gctggggcgc cctctggtaa ggttgggaag
     1141 ccctgcaaag taaactggat ggctttctcg ccgccaagga tctgatggcg caggggatca
     1201 agctctgatc aagagacagg atgaggatcg tttcgcatga ttgaacaaga tggattgcac
     1261 gcaggttctc cggccgcttg ggtggagagg ctattcggct atgactgggc acaacagaca
     1321 atcggctgct ctgatgccgc cgtgttccgg ctgtcagcgc aggggcgccc ggttcttttt
     1381 gtcaagaccg acctgtccgg tgccctgaat gaactgcaag acgaggcagc gcggctatcg
     1441 tggctggcca cgacgggcgt tccttgcgca gctgtgctcg acgttgtcac tgaagcggga
     1501 agggactggc tgctattggg cgaagtgccg gggcaggatc tcctgtcatc tcaccttgct
     1561 cctgccgaga aagtatccat catggctgat gcaatgcggc ggctgcatac gcttgatccg
     1621 gctacctgcc cattcgacca ccaagcgaaa catcgcatcg agcgagcacg tactcggatg
     1681 gaagccggtc ttgtcgatca ggatgatctg gacgaagagc atcaggggct cgcgccagcc
     1741 gaactgttcg ccaggctcaa ggcgagcatg cccgacggcg aggatctcgt cgtgacccat
     1801 ggcgatgcct gcttgccgaa tatcatggtg gaaaatggcc gcttttctgg attcatcgac
     1861 tgtggccggc tgggtgtggc ggaccgctat caggacatag cgttggctac ccgtgatatt
     1921 gctgaagagc ttggcggcga atgggctgac cgcttcctcg tgctttacgg tatcgccgct
     1981 cccgattcgc agcgcatcgc cttctatcgc cttcttgacg agttcttctg aattattaac
     2041 gcttacaatt tcctgatgcg gtattttctc cttacgcatc tgtgcggtat ttcacaccgc
     2101 atacaggtgg cacttttcgg ggaaatgtgc gcggaacccc tatttgttta tttttctaaa
     2161 tacattcaaa tatgtatccg ctcatgagac aataaccctg ataaatgctt caataatagc
     2221 acgtgaggag ggccaccatg gccaagttga ccagtgccgt tccggtgctc accgcgcgcg
     2281 acgtcgccgg agcggtcgag ttctggaccg accggctcgg gttctcccgg gacttcgtgg
     2341 aggacgactt cgccggtgtg gtccgggacg acgtgaccct gttcatcagc gcggtccagg
     2401 accaggtggt gccggacaac accctggcct gggtgtgggt gcgcggcctg gacgagctgt
     2461 acgccgagtg gtcggaggtc gtgtccacga acttccggga cgcctccggg ccggccatga
     2521 ccgagatcgg cgagcagccg tgggggcggg agttcgccct gcgcgacccg gccggcaact
     2581 gcgtgcactt cgtggccgag gagcaggact gacacgtgct aaaacttcat ttttaattta
     2641 aaaggatcta ggtgaagatc ctttttgata atctcatgac caaaatccct taacgtgagt
     2701 tttcgttcca ctgagcgtca gaccccgtag aaaagatcaa aggatcttct tgagatcctt
     2761 tttttctgcg cgtaatctgc tgcttgcaaa caaaaaaacc accgctacca gcggtggttt
     2821 gtttgccgga tcaagagcta ccaactcttt ttccgaaggt aactggcttc agcagagcgc
     2881 agataccaaa tactgtcctt ctagtgtagc cgtagttagg ccaccacttc aagaactctg
     2941 tagcaccgcc tacatacctc gctctgctaa tcctgttacc agtggctgct gccagtggcg
     3001 ataagtcgtg tcttaccggg ttggactcaa gacgatagtt accggataag gcgcagcggt
     3061 cgggctgaac ggggggttcg tgcacacagc ccagcttgga gcgaacgacc tacaccgaac
     3121 tgagatacct acagcgtgag ctatgagaaa gcgccacgct tcccgaaggg agaaaggcgg
     3181 acaggtatcc ggtaagcggc agggtcggaa caggagagcg cacgagggag cttccagggg
     3241 gaaacgcctg gtatctttat agtcctgtcg ggtttcgcca cctctgactt gagcgtcgat
     3301 ttttgtgatg ctcgtcaggg gggcggagcc tatggaaaaa cgccagcaac gcggcctttt
     3361 tacggttcct gggcttttgc tggccttttg ctcacatgtt ctttcctgcg ttatcccctg
     3421 attctgtgga taaccgtatt accgcctttg agtgagctga taccgctcgc cgcagccgaa
     3481 cgaccgagcg cagcgagtca gtgagcgagg aagcggaag
//
